>Addgene plasmid #240496 | pCI_IZUMO1-V5_H2B-RFP | addgene full sequence | sequence record 481141 | Addgene NGS Result
GGTCGACATTGATTATTGACTAGTTATTAATAGTAATCAATTACGGGGTCATTAGTTCATAGCCCATATA
TGGAGTTCCGCGTTACATAACTTACGGTAAATGGCCCGCCTGGCTGACCGCCCAACGACCCCCGCCCATT
GACGTCAATAATGACGTATGTTCCCATAGTAACGCCAATAGGGACTTTCCATTGACGTCAATGGGTGGAG
TATTTACGGTAAACTGCCCACTTGGCAGTACATCAAGTGTATCATATGCCAAGTACGCCCCCTATTGACG
TCAATGACGGTAAATGGCCCGCCTGGCATTATGCCCAGTACATGACCTTATGGGACTTTCCTACTTGGCA
GTACATCTACGTATTAGTCATCGCTATTACCATGGTCGAGGTGAGCCCCACGTTCTGCTTCACTCTCCCC
ATCTCCCCCCCCTCCCCACCCCCAATTTTGTATTTATTTATTTTTTAATTATTTTGTGCAGCGATGGGGG
CGGGGGGGGGGGGGGSGCGCGCCMGGSGGGGSGGGGSGGGGGGRGGGGGGGGGGGGGGNGNGGCGGAGAG
GTGCGGCGGCAGCCAATCAGAGCGGCGCGCTCCGAAAGTTTCCTTTTATGGCGAGGCGGCGGCGGCGGCG
GCCCTATAAAAAGCGAAGCGCGCGGCGGGCGGGAGTCGCTGCGCGCTGCCTTCGCCCCGTGCCCCGCTCC
GCCGCCGCCTCGCGCCGCCCGCCCCGGCTCTGACTGACCGCGTTACTCCCACAGGTGAGCGGGCGGGACG
GCCCTTCTCCTCCGGGCTGTAATTAGCGCTTGGTTTAATGACGGCTTGTTTCTTTTCTGTGGCTGCGTGA
AAGCCTTGAGGGGCTCCGGGAGGGCCCTTTGTGCGGGGGGAGCGGCTCGGGGGGTGCGTGCGTGTGTGTG
TGCGTGGGGAGCGCCGCGTGCGGCTCCGCGCTGCCCGGCGGCTGTGAGCGCTGCGGGCGCGGCGCGGGGC
TTTGTGCGCTCCGCAGTGTGCGCGAGGGGAGCGCGGCCGGGGGCGGTGCCCCGCGGTGCGGGGGGGGCTG
CGAGGGGAACAAAGGCTGCGTGCGGGGTGTGTGCGTGGGGGGGTGAGCAGGGGGTGTGGGCGCGTCGGTC
GGGCTGCAACCCCCCCTGCACCCCCCTCCCCGAGTTGCTGAGCACGGCCCGGCTTCGGGTGCGGGGCTCC
GTACGGGGCGTGGCGCGGGGCTCGCCGTGCCGGGCGGGGGGTGGCGGCAGGTGGGGGTGCCGGGCGGGGC
GGGGCCGCCKCGGGCCGGGGRGGGCTCGGGGGRGGGGCGCGGCGGCCCCCGGAGCGCCGGCGGCTGTCGA
GGCGCGGCGAGCCGCAGCCATTGCCTTTTATGGTAATCGTGCGAGAGGGCGCAGGGACTTCCTTTGTCCC
AAATCTGTGCGGAGCCGAAATCTGGGAGGCGCCGCCGCACCCCCTCTAGCGGGCGCGGGGCGAAGCGGTG
CGGCGCCGGCAGGAAGGAAATGGGCGGGGAGGGCCTTCGTGCGTCGCCGCGCCGCCGTCCCCTTCTCCCT
CTCCAGCCTCGGGGCTGTCCGCGGGGGGACGGCTGCCTTCGGGGGGGACGGGGCAGGGCGGGGTTCGGCT
TCTGGCGTGTGACCGGCGGCTCTAGAGCCTCTGCTAACCATGTTCATGCCTTCTTCTTTTTCCTACAGCT
CCTGGGCAACGTGCTGGTTATTGTGCTGTCTCATCATTTTGGCAAAGAATTGCTCGAGAGTTCGAAGCCT
TAAGTACGCGTAGGCGCGCCTTAATTAACGTTTAAACGCTAGCGAATTCGGTCGACTGGATCCGGTACCG
AGGAGATCTGCCGCCGCGATCGCCATGGGGCCGCATTTTACACTCTTGCTGGCAGCTCTTGCCAACTGCC
TGTGTCCAGGGAGGCCCTGCATCAAATGTGACCAGTTTGTGACAGATGCGCTAAAGACTTTCGAAAACAC
TTACCTGAATGACCACCTGCCACACGACATTCACAAAAATGTAATGAGGATGGTGAACCATGAAGTATCG
AGCTTCGGCGTAGTCACTTCGGCTGAGGATTCCTATTTGGGGGCCGTGGACGAGAACACACTGGAACAAG
CAACCTGGAGTTTTCTGAAGGATCTGAAGCGTATTACAGACAGTGACTTAAAAGGAGAGCTCTTTATAAA
GGAACTATTGTGGATGCTTCGTCATCAAAAGGACATCTTTAACAATCTTGCTAGACAGTTCCAAAAGGAA
GTTCTTTGTCCCAACAAATGCGGAGTGATGTCGCAGACTTTGATCTGGTGTCTTAAGTGCGAAAAGCAGT
TGCACATTTGTCGGAAATCCCTAGATTGTGGAGAGCGCCACATAGAGGTACATCGCTCGGAAGACCTGGT
CCTGGACTGTCTGCTCAGTTGGCATCGTGCTTCTAAGGGACTTACAGATTACAGTTTTTACAGGGTTTGG
GAGAACAGTTCTGAGACCTTGATTGCCAAGGGGAAAGAACCATATCTGACCAAGTCGATGGTGGGTCCAG
AGGATGCTGGCAACTACCGCTGTGTGCTAGATACCATCAACCAAGGTCATGCCACCGTCATCCGCTACGA
TGTCACAGTATTGCCCCCAAAGCATTCAGAGGAAAACCAACCACCGAACATCATAACCCAAGAGGAGCAC
GAGACTCCTGTCCACGTGACTCCACAGACACCACCGGGGCAGGAGCCAGAGTCGGAGCTGTACCCGGAGC
TGCACCCAGAGTTGTACCCGGAGCTCATACCTACAGTCGCTCAAAATCCAGAGAAAAAAATGAAAACTCG
CCTCTTAATACTGTTGACCCTTGGCTTTGTGGTTCTTGTGGCCAGCATCATTATCTCGGTACTTCACTTT
AGGAAAGTCAGCGCTAAATTGAAGAATGCAAGTGACGAAGTCAAACCCACCGCGTCAGGATCCAAGTCAG
ATCAGAGTTTGTCCCAACAGATGGGATTGAAGAAGGCCTCTCAGGCAGATTTTAACTCTGACTACTCTGG
AGATAAGAGCGAGGCAACAGAAAACACGCGTACGCGGCCCTCGAGTCTAGAGGGCCCGCGGTTCGAAGGT
AAGCCTATCCCTAACCCTCTCCTCGGTCTCGATTCTACGCGTACCGGTCATCATCACCATCACCATTGAG
CCCCGGGGGATCCGCCCCTCTCCCTCCCCCCCCCCTAACGTTACTGGCCGAAGCCGCTTGGAATAAGGCC
GGTGTGCGTTTGTCTATATGTTATTTTCCACCATATTGCCGTCTTTTGGCAATGTGAGGGCCCGGAAACC
TGGCCCTGTCTTCTTGACGAGCATTCCTAGGGGTCTTTCCCCTCTCGCCAAAGGAATGCAAGGTCTGTTG
AATGTCGTGAAGGAAGCAGTTCCTCTGGAAGCTTCTTGAAGACAAACAACGTCTGTAGCGACCCTTTGCA
GGCAGCGGAACCCCCCACCTGGCGACAGGTGCCTCTGCGGCCAAAAGCCACGTGTATAAGATACACCTGC
AAAGGCGGCACAACCCCAGTGCCACGTTGTGAGTTGGATAGTTGTGGAAAGAGTCAAATGGCTCTCCTCA
AGCGTATTCAACAAGGGGCTGAAGGATGCCCAGAAGGTACCCCATTGTATGGGATCTGATCTGGGGCCTC
GGTACACATGCTTTACATGTGTTTAGTCGAGGTTAAAAAAACGTCTAGGCCCCCCGAACCACGGGGACGT
GGTTTTCCTTTGAAAAACACGATGATAATATGGCCACAACCATGGTTATGCCAGAGCCAGCGAAGTCTGC
TCCCGCCCCGAAAAAGGGCTCCAAGAAGGCGGTGACTAAGGCGCAGAAGAAAGGCGGCAAGAAGCGCAAG
CGCAGCCGCAAGGAGAGCTATTCCATCTATGTGTACAAGGTTCTGAAGCAGGTCCACCCTGACACCGGCA
TTTCGTCCAAGGCCATGGGCATCATGAATTCGTTTGTGAACGACATTTTCGAGCGCATCGCAGGTGAGGC
TTCCCGCCTGGCGCATTACAACAAGCGCTCGACCATCACCTCCAGGGAGATCCAGACGGCCGTGCGCCTG
CTGCTGCCTGGGGAGTTGGCCAAGCACGCCGTGTCCGAGGGTACTAAGGCCATCACCAAGTACACCAGCG
CTAAGGATCCACCGGTCGCCACCATGGCCTCCTCCGAGGACGTCATCAAGGAGTTCATGCGCTTCAAGGT
GCGCATGGAGGGCTCCGTGAACGGCCACGAGTTCGAGATCGAGGGCGAGGGCGAGGGCCGCCCCTACGAG
GGCACCCAGACCGCCAAGCTGAAGGTGACCAAGGGCGGCCCCCTGCCCTTCGCCTGGGACATCCTGTCCC
CTCAGTTCCAGTACGGCTCCAAGGCCTACGTGAAGCACCCCGCCGACATCCCCGACTACTTGAAGCTGTC
CTTCCCCGAGGGCTTCAAGTGGGAGCGCGTGATGAACTTCGAGGACGGCGGCGTGGTGACCGTGACCCAG
GACTCCTCCCTGCAGGACGGCGAGTTCATCTACAAGGTGAAGCTGCGCGGCACCAACTTCCCCTCCGACG
GCCCCGTAATGCAGAAGAAGACCATGGGCTGGGAGGCCTCCACCGAGCGGATGTACCCCGAGGACGGCGC
CCTGAAGGGCGAGATCAAGATGAGGCTGAAGCTGAAGGACGGCGGCCACTACGACGCCGAGGTCAAGACC
ACCTACATGGCCAAGAAGCCCGTGCAGCTGCCCGGCGCCTACAAGACCGACATCAAGCTGGACATCACCT
CCCACAACGAGGACTACACCATCGTGGAACAGTACGAGCGCGCCGAGGGCCGCCACTCCACCGGCGCCTA
AGCGGCCGCAATTCACTCCTCAGGTGCAGGCTGCCTATCAGAAGGTGGTGGCTGGTGTGGCCAATGCCCT
GGCTCACAAATACCACTGAGATCTTTTTCCCTCTGCCAAAAATTATGGGGACATCATGAAGCCCCTTGAG
CATCTGACTTCTGGCTAATAAAGGAAATTTATTTTCATTGCAATAGTGTGTTGGAATTTTTTGTGTCTCT
CACTCGGAAGGACATATGGGAGGGCAAATCATTTAAAACATCAGAATGAGTATTTGGTTTAGAGTTTGGC
AACATATGCCCATATGCTGGCTGCCATGAACAAAGGTTGGCTATAAAGAGGTCATCAGTATATGAAACAG
CCCCCTGCTGTCCATTCCTTATTCCATAGAAAAGCCTTGACTTGAGGTTAGATTTTTTTTATATTTTGTT
TTGTGTTATTTTTTTCTTTAACATCCCTAAAATTTTCCTTACATGTTTTACTAGCCAGATTTTTCCTCCT
CTCCTGACTACTCCCAGTCATAGCTGTCCCTCTTCTCTTATGGAGATCCCTCGACCTGCACCGTCGACCA
GCTGGTCGACGGTGCACCGTCGACCAGCTTGGCGTAATCATGGTCATAGCTGTTTCCTGTGTGAAATTGT
TATCCGCTCACAATTCCACACAACATACGAGCCGGAAGCATAAAGTGTAAAGCCTGGGGTGCCTAATGAG
TGAGCTAACTCACATTAATTGCGTTGCGCTCACTGCCCGCTTTCCAGTCGGGAAACCTGTCGTGCCAGCG
GATCCGCATCTCAATTAGTCAGCAACCATAGTCCCGCCCCTAACTCCGCCCATCCCGCCCCTAACTCCGC
CCAGTTCCGCCCATTCTCCGCCCCATGGCTGACTAATTTTTTTTATTTATGCAGAGGCCGAGGCCGCCTC
GGCCTCTGAGCTATTCCAGAAGTAGTGAGGAGGCTTTTTTGGAGGCCTAGGCTTTTGCAAAAAGCTAACT
TGTTTATTGCAGCTTATAATGGTTACAAATAAAGCAATAGCATCACAAATTTCACAAATAAAGCATTTTT
TTCACTGCATTCTAGTTGTGGTTTGTCCAAACTCATCAATGTATCTTATCATGTCTGGATCCGCTGCATT
AATGAATCGGCCAACGCGCGGGGAGAGGCGGTTTGCGTATTGGGCGCTCTTCCGCTTCCTCGCTCACTGA
CTCGCTGCGCTCGGTCGTTCGGCTGCGGCGAGCGGTATCAGCTCACTCAAAGGCGGTAATACGGTTATCC
ACAGAATCAGGGGATAACGCAGGAAAGAACATGTGAGCAAAAGGCCAGCAAAAGGCCAGGAACCGTAAAA
AGGCCGCGTTGCTGGCGTTTTTCCATAGGCTCCGCCCCCCTGACGAGCATCACAAAAATCGACGCTCAAG
TCAGAGGTGGCGAAACCCGACAGGACTATAAAGATACCAGGCGTTTCCCCCTGGAAGCTCCCTCGTGCGC
TCTCCTGTTCCGACCCTGCCGCTTACCGGATACCTGTCCGCCTTTCTCCCTTCGGGAAGCGTGGCGCTTT
CTCATAGCTCACGCTGTAGGTATCTCAGTTCGGTGTAGGTCGTTCGCTCCAAGCTGGGCTGTGTGCACGA
ACCCCCCGTTCAGCCCGACCGCTGCGCCTTATCCGGTAACTATCGTCTTGAGTCCAACCCGGTAAGACAC
GACTTATCGCCACTGGCAGCAGCCACTGGTAACAGGATTAGCAGAGCGAGGTATGTAGGCGGTGCTACAG
AGTTCTTGAAGTGGTGGCCTAACTACGGCTACACTAGAAGAACAGTATTTGGTATCTGCGCTCTGCTGAA
GCCAGTTACCTTCGGAAAAAGAGTTGGTAGCTCTTGATCCGGCAAACAAACCACCGCTGGTAGCGGTGGT
TTTTTTGTTTGCAAGCAGCAGATTACGCGCAGAAAAAAAGGATCTCAAGAAGATCCTTTGATCTTTTCTA
CGGGGTCTGACGCTCAGTGGAACGAAAACTCACGTTAAGGGATTTTGGTCATGAGATTATCAAAAAGGAT
CTTCACCTAGATCCTTTTAAATTAAAAATGAAGTTTTAAATCAATCTAAAGTATATATGAGTAAACTTGG
TCTGACAGTTACCAATGCTTAATCAGTGAGGCACCTATCTCAGCGATCTGTCTATTTCGTTCATCCATAG
TTGCCTGACTCCCCGTCGTGTAGATAACTACGATACGGGAGGGCTTACCATCTGGCCCCAGTGCTGCAAT
GATACCGCGAGACCCACGCTCACCGGCTCCAGATTTATCAGCAATAAACCAGCCAGCCGGAAGGGCCGAG
CGCAGAAGTGGTCCTGCAACTTTATCCGCCTCCATCCAGTCTATTAATTGTTGCCGGGAAGCTAGAGTAA
GTAGTTCGCCAGTTAATAGTTTGCGCAACGTTGTTGCCATTGCTACAGGCATCGTGGTGTCACGCTCGTC
GTTTGGTATGGCTTCATTCAGCTCCGGTTCCCAACGATCAAGGCGAGTTACATGATCCCCCATGTTGTGC
AAAAAAGCGGTTAGCTCCTTCGGTCCTCCGATCGTTGTCAGAAGTAAGTTGGCCGCAGTGTTATCACTCA
TGGTTATGGCAGCACTGCATAATTCTCTTACTGTCATGCCATCCGTAAGATGCTTTTCTGTGACTGGTGA
GTACTCAACCAAGTCATTCTGAGAATAGTGTATGCGGCGACCGAGTTGCTCTTGCCCGGCGTCAATACGG
GATAATACCGCGCCACATAGCAGAACTTTAAAAGTGCTCATCATTGGAAAACGTTCTTCGGGGCGAAAAC
TCTCAAGGATCTTACCGCTGTTGAGATCCAGTTCGATGTAACCCACTCGTGCACCCAACTGATCTTCAGC
ATCTTTTACTTTCACCAGCGTTTCTGGGTGAGCAAAAACAGGAAGGCAAAATGCCGCAAAAAAGGGAATA
AGGGCGACACGGAAATGTTGAATACTCATACTCTTCCTTTTTCAATATTATTGAAGCATTTATCAGGGTT
ATTGTCTCATGAGCGGATACATATTTGAATGTATTTAGAAAAATAAACAAATAGGGGTTCCGCGCACATT
TCCCCGAAAAGTGCCACCTG
Features (pLannotate 1.2.2; 21 found; start..end, strand, type, name):
      5..384     +  enhancer       CMV enhancer: human cytomegalovirus immediate early enhancer
    386..661     +  promoter       chicken β-actin promoter: No description available
    662..1678    +  intron         chimeric intron: chimera between introns from chicken β-actin and rabbit β-globin
   1845..3035    +  CDS            Izumo1: IZUM1_MOUSE - Experimental evidence at protein level: Swiss-Prot protein existence level 1. Essential sperm cell-surface protein required for fertilization by acting as a ligand for IZUMO1R/JUNO receptor on egg (PubMed:15759005, PubMed:24739963, PubMed:27309808). The IZUMO1:IZUMO1R/JUNO interaction is a necessary adhesion event between sperm and egg that is required for fertilization but is not sufficient for cell fusion (PubMed:15759005, PubMed:24739963, PubMed:27309808). The ligand-receptor interaction probably does not act as a membrane 'fusogen' (PubMed:15759005, PubMed:24739963, PubMed:27
   3078..3119    +  CDS            V5 tag: epitope tag from simian virus 5
   3165..3751    +  misc_feature   IRES2: internal ribosome entry site (IRES) of the encephalomyocarditis virus (EMCV)
   3758..4135    +  CDS            H2B: human histone H2B; HIST1H2BJ
   4154..4831    +  CDS            mRFP1: monomeric derivative of DsRed (Campbell et al., 2002) mammalian codon-optimized
   4839..4916    +  CDS            HBB (fragment): HBB_PONPY - Experimental evidence at transcript level: Swiss-Prot protein existence level 2. Involved in oxygen transport from the lung to the various peripheral tissues. From Pongo pygmaeus (Bornean orangutan).
   4987..5042    +  polyA_signal   β-globin poly(A) signal: rabbit β-globin polyadenylation signal (Gil and Proudfoot, 1987)
   5457..5473    -  protein_bind   lac operator: The lac repressor binds to the lac operator to inhibit transcription in E. coli. This inhibition can be relieved by adding lactose or isopropyl-β-D-thiogalactopyranoside (IPTG). lac repressor encoded by lacI
   5481..5511    -  promoter       lac promoter: promoter for the E. coli lac operon
   5526..5547    -  protein_bind   CAP binding site: CAP binding activates transcription in the presence of cAMP. E. coli catabolite activator protein
   5560..5599    -  CDS            lacI (fragment): lac repressor; lacI; The lac repressor binds to the lac operator to inhibit transcription in E. coli. This inhibition can be relieved by adding lactose or isopropyl-β-D-thiogalactopyranoside (IPTG).
   5606..5628    +  promoter       SV40 promoter (fragment): SV40 enhancer and early promoter
   5652..5787    +  rep_origin     SV40 ori: SV40 origin of replication
   5807..5941    +  polyA_signal   SV40 poly(A) signal: SV40 polyadenylation signal
   5943..5997    -  CDS            lacI (fragment): lac repressor; lacI; The lac repressor binds to the lac operator to inhibit transcription in E. coli. This inhibition can be relieved by adding lactose or isopropyl-β-D-thiogalactopyranoside (IPTG).
   6180..6768    -  rep_origin     ori: high-copy-number ColE1/pMB1/pBR322/pUC origin of replication
   6939..7799    -  CDS            AmpR: β-lactamase; bla; confers resistance to ampicillin, carbenicillin, and related antibiotics
   7800..7904    -  promoter       AmpR promoter: bla
