[The description below was written by a language model from this plasmid's Addgene catalogue record and pLannotate feature annotations shown in this document.]
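Description:
pCI_IZUMO1-V5_H2B-RFP is a 7.9 kb mammalian expression plasmid built for cell fusion assays. It is propagated in E. coli as a high-copy plasmid through a ColE1/pUC-type origin and selected with ampicillin via the β-lactamase gene and its native promoter. The catalogue lists the backbone as pCI. However, the annotated regulatory elements are the CMV immediate-early enhancer, the chicken β-actin promoter and a chimeric chicken β-actin/rabbit β-globin intron. Together these form a CAG-type promoter, which gives strong constitutive transcription in many mammalian cell types. An SV40 origin is also present, which allows episomal amplification in cells expressing large T antigen. No mammalian selection marker is annotated, which fits transient transfection use.

The payload is a bicistronic transcript terminated by a rabbit β-globin polyadenylation signal. The first cistron encodes mouse IZUMO1, the sperm surface protein that binds the egg receptor JUNO, carrying a C-terminal V5 epitope tag for detection. The catalogue describes H2B-RFP as a C-terminal fusion on the insert, but the feature table shows an EMCV IRES between the V5 tag and the human histone H2B–mRFP1 coding sequence. The nuclear reporter is therefore translated as a separate protein rather than fused to IZUMO1. Because H2B-mRFP1 binds chromatin, it labels the nuclei of transfected cells red, marking the cells that express IZUMO1. In fusion assays, this allows multinucleated cells to be scored. It would also allow content mixing to be tracked if cells were co-cultured with a population bearing a different marker, though the record does not describe the assay design.
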