Addgene plasmid #240496: pCI_IZUMO1-V5_H2B-RFP
Purpose: Cell fusion assays
Depositing lab: Benjamin Podbilewicz. Depositing organization: Technion Research and Development Foundation. Publication: A novel function for the sperm adhesion protein IZUMO1 in cell-cell fusion. Brukman NG, Nakajima KP, Valansi C, Flyak K, Li X, Higashiyama T, Podbilewicz B. J Cell Biol. 2023 Feb 6;222(2):e202207147. doi: 10.1083/jcb.202207147. Epub 2022 Nov 17. PubMed 36394541.
Backbone
  Vector backbone: pCI
  Vector type: Mammalian Expression
Growth in bacteria
  Bacterial resistance: Ampicillin, 100 μg/mL
  Growth temperature: 37°C
  Growth strain: DH5alpha
  Copy number: High Copy
Gene/Insert
  Gene/Insert name: IZUMO1
  Species: M. musculus (mouse)
  Entrez Gene: Izumo1 (a.k.a. 1700058F15Rik, Izumo)
  Tag / fusion protein: V5 (C terminal on insert); H2B-RFP (C terminal on insert)
  Cloning method: Restriction Enzyme; 5′ cloning site Uknown (unknown if destroyed)
Terms and licenses: Academic/Nonprofit Terms; Industry Terms: Not Available to Industry
How to cite: pCI_IZUMO1-V5_H2B-RFP was a gift from Benjamin Podbilewicz (Addgene plasmid # 240496 ; http://n2t.net/addgene:240496 ; RRID:Addgene_240496)
